>Addgene plasmid #87521 | NH-16 | addgene full sequence | sequence record 174607 | Addgene NGS Result
CTAAATTGTAAGCGTTAATATTTTGTTAAAATTCGCGTTAAATTTTTGTTAAATCAGCTCATTTTTTAAC
CAATAGGCCGAAATCGGCAAAATCCCTTATAAATCAAAAGAATAGACCGAGATAGGGTTGAGTGGCCGCT
ACAGGGCGCTCCCATTCGCCATTCAGGCTGCGCAACTGTTGGGAAGGGCGTTTCGGTGCGGGCCTCTTCG
CTATTACGCCAGCTGGCGAAAGGGGGATGTGCTGCAAGGCGATTAAGTTGGGTAACGCCAGGGTTTTCCC
AGTCACGACGTTGTAAAACGACGGCCAGTGAGCGCGACGTAATACGACTCACTATAGGGCGAATTGGCGG
AAGGCCGTCAAGGCCACGTGTCTTGTCCAGAGCTCGTATCCTGCAGTTAACTCCGGCGCAGGTCGTGGCA
ATCGCGTCGAATCACGGGGGAAAGCAAGCCCTGGAAACCGTGCAAAGGTTGTTGCCGGTGCTCTGTCAGG
ACCACGGGCTTCAGACTCGAACAAGCGGGCGCTGCTCGACGCACTGGCCGAAGCCATGCTGGCGGAGTCG
AGAATCATAGCACTTCGGTGCCGAGAGCCGACGACGACTGGCGCTCATTTCGAGTCTGACTGGGAATGCC
CGCAGCTTCAGGCAGGCGCTGCTCGCCTACCGCCAGCAGAGTCCAATGGATCTCGAGGAATTCACTCCTC
AGGTGCAGGCTGCCTATCAGGAGTCCCATTGTGCTGGCGCGCTGCAGGATACGGTACCTGGAGCACAAGA
CTGGCCTCATGGGCCTTCCGCTCACTGCCCGCTTTCCAGTCGGGAAACCTGTCGTGCCAGCTGCATTAAC
ATGGTCATAGCTGTTTCCTTGCGTATTGGGCGCTCTCCGCTTCCTCGCTCACTGACTCGCTGCGCTCGGT
CGTTCGGGTAAAGCCTGGGGTGCCTAATGAGCAAAAGGCCAGCAAAAGGCCAGGAACCGTAAAAAGGCCG
CGTTGCTGGCGTTTTTCCATAGGCTCCGCCCCCCTGACGAGCATCACAAAAATCGACGCTCAAGTCAGAG
GTGGCGAAACCCGACAGGACTATAAAGATACCAGGCGTTTCCCCCTGGAAGCTCCCTCGTGCGCTCTCCT
GTTCCGACCCTGCCGCTTACCGGATACCTGTCCGCCTTTCTCCCTTCGGGAAGCGTGGCGCTTTCTCATA
GCTCACGCTGTAGGTATCTCAGTTCGGTGTAGGTCGTTCGCTCCAAGCTGGGCTGTGTGCACGAACCCCC
CGTTCAGCCCGACCGCTGCGCCTTATCCGGTAACTATCGTCTTGAGTCCAACCCGGTAAGACACGACTTA
TCGCCACTGGCAGCAGCCACTGGTAACAGGATTAGCAGAGCGAGGTATGTAGGCGGTGCTACAGAGTTCT
TGAAGTGGTGGCCTAACTACGGCTACACTAGAAGAACAGTATTTGGTATCTGCGCTCTGCTGAAGCCAGT
TACCTTCGGAAAAAGAGTTGGTAGCTCTTGATCCGGCAAACAAACCACCGCTGGTAGCGGTGGTTTTTTT
GTTTGCAAGCAGCAGATTACGCGCAGAAAAAAAGGATCTCAAGAAGATCCTTTGATCTTTTCTACGGGGT
CTGACGCTCAGTGGAACGAAAACTCACGTTAAGGGATTTTGGTCATGAGATTATCAAAAAGGATCTTCAC
CTAGATCCTTTTAAATTAAAAATGAAGTTTTAAATCAATCTAAAGTATATATGAGTAAACTTGGTCTGAC
AGTTACCAATGCTTAATCAGTGAGGCACCTATCTCAGCGATCTGTCTATTTCGTTCATCCATAGTTGCCT
GACTCCCCGTCGTGTAGATAACTACGATACGGGAGGGCTTACCATCTGGCCCCAGTGCTGCAATGATACC
GCGAGAACCACGCTCACCGGCTCCAGATTTATCAGCAATAAACCAGCCAGCCGGAAGGGCCGAGCGCAGA
AGTGGTCCTGCAACTTTATCCGCCTCCATCCAGTCTATTAATTGTTGCCGGGAAGCTAGAGTAAGTAGTT
CGCCAGTTAATAGTTTGCGCAACGTTGTTGCCATTGCTACAGGCATCGTGGTGTCACGCTCGTCGTTTGG
TATGGCTTCATTCAGCTCCGGTTCCCAACGATCAAGGCGAGTTACATGATCCCCCATGTTGTGCAAAAAA
GCGGTTAGCTCCTTCGGTCCTCCGATCGTTGTCAGAAGTAAGTTGGCCGCAGTGTTATCACTCATGGTTA
TGGCAGCACTGCATAATTCTCTTACTGTCATGCCATCCGTAAGATGCTTTTCTGTGACTGGTGAGTACTC
AACCAAGTCATTCTGAGAATAGTGTATGCGGCGACCGAGTTGCTCTTGCCCGGCGTCAATACGGGATAAT
ACCGCGCCACATAGCAGAACTTTAAAAGTGCTCATCATTGGAAAACGTTCTTCGGGGCGAAAACTCTCAA
GGATCTTACCGCTGTTGAGATCCAGTTCGATGTAACCCACTCGTGCACCCAACTGATCTTCAGCATCTTT
TACTTTCACCAGCGTTTCTGGGTGAGCAAAAACAGGAAGGCAAAATGCCGCAAAAAAGGGAATAAGGGCG
ACACGGAAATGTTGAATACTCATACTCTTCCTTTTTCAATATTATTGAAGCATTTATCAGGGTTATTGTC
TCATGAGCGGATACATATTTGAATGTATTTAGAAAAATAAACAAATAGGGGTTCCGCGCACATTTCCCCG
AAAAGTGCCAC
Features (pLannotate 1.2.2; 8 found; start..end, strand, type, name):
      3..134     -  rep_origin     M13 ori (fragment): M13 bacteriophage origin of replication; arrow indicates direction of (+) strand synthesis
    155..311     -  CDS            lacZα (fragment): LacZα fragment of β-galactosidase; lacZ fragment
    320..338     +  promoter       T7 promoter: promoter for bacteriophage T7 RNA polymerase
    792..839     -  CDS            lacI (fragment): lac repressor; lacI; The lac repressor binds to the lac operator to inhibit transcription in E. coli. This inhibition can be relieved by adding lactose or isopropyl-β-D-thiogalactopyranoside (IPTG).
    876..916     -  rep_origin     RSF ori (fragment): Plasmids containing the RSF 1030 origin of replication can be propagated in E. coli cells that contain additional plasmids with compatible origins.
    994..1582    -  rep_origin     ori: high-copy-number ColE1/pMB1/pBR322/pUC origin of replication
   1753..2613    -  CDS            AmpR: β-lactamase; bla; confers resistance to ampicillin, carbenicillin, and related antibiotics
   2614..2718    -  promoter       AmpR promoter: bla
