[The description below was written by a language model from this plasmid's Addgene catalogue record and pLannotate feature annotations shown in this document.]
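Description:
NH-16 is a small (about 2.7 kb) bacterial storage plasmid built on the pMA-T gene-synthesis backbone, holding a synthetic DNA fragment that belongs to a library of TAL effector DNA-binding-domain building blocks. It is maintained in E. coli at high copy number through a ColE1/pUC-type origin of replication and selected with ampicillin via a β-lactamase (AmpR) gene driven by its native bla promoter. The remaining annotated backbone elements are short remnants typical of a minimal cloning vector: partial M13 origin, lacZα, lacI and RSF origin fragments, none of which appears complete enough to be functional, plus a T7 promoter lying next to the cloning region.

The insert itself is not picked up by the automated annotation. The unannotated stretch between the T7 promoter and the lacI fragment is the likely location of the synthetic NH-16 fragment, but the record does not define its boundaries or content. The name suggests a TALE repeat module carrying the NH repeat-variable diresidue, which is generally associated with guanine recognition, designated for position 16 of a repeat array. This reading is inferred from the naming convention rather than stated in the record. There are no eukaryotic promoters, tags or reporters, so the plasmid is not an expression construct.

Its stated purpose is to serve as a template for library amplification of the NH-16 fragment. The amplified module is then intended to be combined with other position-specific repeat fragments in an isothermal assembly reaction to build custom TAL effector DNA-binding domains, for example for TALENs or other designer TALE fusion proteins.
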