Addgene plasmid #87521: NH-16
Purpose: For library amplification of fragment NH-16
Depositing lab: Steve Pollard. Depositing organization: University of Edinburgh. Publication: STAR: a simple TAL effector assembly reaction using isothermal assembly. Gogolok S, Garcia-Diaz C, Pollard SM. Sci Rep. 2016 Sep 12;6:33209. doi: 10.1038/srep33209. PubMed 27615025.
Backbone
  Vector backbone: pMA-T
  Backbone manufacturer: Life Technologies
  Vector type: TALEN, Synthetic Biology ; TALE DBD library preparation
Growth in bacteria
  Bacterial resistance: Ampicillin, 100 μg/mL
  Growth temperature: 37°C
  Growth strain: DH5alpha
  Copy number: High Copy
Gene/Insert
  Gene/Insert name: NH-16
  Species: Synthetic
  Cloning method: Unknown
Terms and licenses: Academic/Nonprofit Terms; Industry Terms: Not Available to Industry
How to cite: NH-16 was a gift from Steve Pollard (Addgene plasmid # 87521 ; http://n2t.net/addgene:87521 ; RRID:Addgene_87521)
