>Addgene plasmid #87521 | NH-16 | depositor partial sequence | sequence record 170692 | NH-16 RVD flanked by BciVI sites
GTATCCTGCAGTTAACTCCGGCGCAGGTCGTGGCAATCGCGTCGAATCACGGGGGAAAGCAAGCCCTGGA
AACCGTGCAAAGGTTGTTGCCGGTGCTCTGTCAGGACCACGGGCTTCAGACTCGAACAAGCGGGCGCTGC
TCGACGCACTGGCCGAAGCCATGCTGGCGGAGTCGAGAATCATAGCACTTCGGTGCCGAGAGCCGACGAC
GACTGGCGCTCATTTCGAGTCTGACTGGGAATGCCCGCAGCTTCAGGCAGGCGCTGCTCGCCTACCGCCA
GCAGAGTCCAATGGATCTCGAGGAATTCACTCCTCAGGTGCAGGCTGCCTATCAGGAGTCCCATTGTGCT
GGCGCGCTGCAGGATAC
